Addgene plasmid #190244: pSelect-7
Purpose: Encodes lacI- and pheA-targeting gRNAs for positive and negative selections of dCas9 activity.
Depositing lab: Marc Ostermeier. Depositing organization: Johns Hopkins University and School of Medicine. Publication: A bacterial dual positive and negative selection system for dCas9 activity. Spisak S, O'Brien B, Ostermeier M. PLoS One. 2022 Jun 3;17(6):e0269270. doi: 10.1371/journal.pone.0269270. eCollection 2022. PubMed 35657952.
Backbone
  Vector backbone: pSKunk-BLA
  Total vector size (bp): 5783
  Vector type: Bacterial Expression
Growth in bacteria
  Bacterial resistance: Spectinomycin, 50 μg/mL
  Growth temperature: 37°C
  Growth strain: DH5alpha
  Copy number: High Copy
Gene/Insert
  Gene/Insert name: LacI
  gRNA/shRNA sequence: gctggcctggttcaccacgc
  Species: E. coli
Resource information
  A portion of this plasmid was derived from a plasmid made by: gRNA obtatined from pgRNA (Addgene #44251), LacI from pMJ842 (Addgene #39318), and backbone derived from pSKunk-BLA (Addgene #61531).
Terms and licenses: Academic/Nonprofit Terms; Industry Terms: Not Available to Industry
How to cite: pSelect-7 was a gift from Marc Ostermeier (Addgene plasmid # 190244 ; http://n2t.net/addgene:190244 ; RRID:Addgene_190244)
