[The description below was written by a language model from this plasmid's Addgene catalogue record and pLannotate feature annotations shown in this document.]
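Description:
pSelect-7 is a 5.8 kb high-copy bacterial plasmid built on the pSKunk-BLA backbone and used in E. coli as the guide RNA and reporter component of a dual positive/negative selection system for dCas9 activity. It replicates from a ColE1/pUC-type origin and is maintained with spectinomycin through an aadA (SmR) aminoglycoside adenylyltransferase gene, which in this plasmid is driven by the bla (AmpR) promoter.

The payload begins with two tandem guide RNA cassettes. Each consists of a constitutive J23119 promoter, a spacer, the Streptococcus pyogenes Cas9 gRNA scaffold and an rrnB T1 terminator region. According to the record, one guide targets lacI and the other targets pheA. The short "capTEV" hits and the 5S rRNA annotations between scaffold and terminator are most likely incidental matches within the terminator region, not functional parts.

The plasmid also carries E. coli lacI under its own promoter, plus a β-lactamase gene placed downstream of a tac promoter and lac operator. This layout suggests that LacI normally represses β-lactamase expression. dCas9 directed to lacI by its guide would lower repressor levels and so permit β-lactam resistance, giving a positive readout of dCas9 function. The pheA-targeting guide presumably supplies the opposing selection, but the record does not describe how that arm works, and no pheA gene is annotated on the plasmid. Two tetracycline-resistance fragments flanking the lacI region appear to be non-functional backbone remnants. No dCas9 gene is annotated on this plasmid, so dCas9 or the variants under test must be supplied separately.
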