Features (pLannotate 1.2.2; 22 found; start..end, strand, type, name):
     16..50      +  promoter       J23119(SpeI) promoter: bacterial promoter (Registry of Standard Biological Parts BBa J23119) modified to end with an SpeI site
     71..146     +  misc_RNA       gRNA scaffold: guide RNA scaffold for the Streptococcus pyogenes CRISPR/Cas9 system
    212..229     +  CDS            capTEV™ (fragment): composite tag for in vivo biotinylation, TEV protease cleavage, and 6xHis tagging
    336..451     +  ncRNA          5S rRNA: Accession: RF00001 - 5S ribosomal RNA
    455..501     +  terminator     rrnB T1 terminator: transcription terminator T1 from the E. coli rrnB gene
    537..571     +  promoter       J23119(SpeI) promoter: bacterial promoter (Registry of Standard Biological Parts BBa J23119) modified to end with an SpeI site
    592..667     +  misc_RNA       gRNA scaffold: guide RNA scaffold for the Streptococcus pyogenes CRISPR/Cas9 system
    733..750     +  CDS            capTEV™ (fragment): composite tag for in vivo biotinylation, TEV protease cleavage, and 6xHis tagging
    857..972     +  ncRNA          5S rRNA: Accession: RF00001 - 5S ribosomal RNA
    976..1022    +  terminator     rrnB T1 terminator: transcription terminator T1 from the E. coli rrnB gene
   1246..1834    -  rep_origin     ori: high-copy-number ColE1/pMB1/pBR322/pUC origin of replication
   2012..2103    +  promoter       AmpR promoter: bla
   2104..2895    +  CDS            SmR: aminoglycoside adenylyltransferase (Murphy, 1985); aadA; confers resistance to spectinomycin and streptomycin
   3068..3928    -  CDS            AmpR: β-lactamase; bla; confers resistance to ampicillin, carbenicillin, and related antibiotics
   3951..3967    -  protein_bind   lac operator: The lac repressor binds to the lac operator to inhibit transcription in E. coli. This inhibition can be relieved by adding lactose or isopropyl-β-D-thiogalactopyranoside (IPTG). lac repressor encoded by lacI
   3975..4003    -  promoter       tac promoter: strong E. coli promoter; hybrid between the trp and lac UV5 promoters
   4058..4267    -  CDS            TcR (fragment): tetracycline efflux protein; tet; confers resistance to tetracycline
   4282..4303    -  protein_bind   CAP binding site: CAP binding activates transcription in the presence of cAMP. E. coli catabolite activator protein
   4319..5398    -  CDS            lacI: LACI_ECOLI - Experimental evidence at protein level: Swiss-Prot protein existence level 1. Repressor of the lactose operon. Binds allolactose as an inducer. From Escherichia coli (strain K12).
   5399..5476    -  promoter       lacI promoter: lacI
   5484..5650    -  CDS            TcR (fragment): tetracycline efflux protein; tet; confers resistance to tetracycline
   5738..5781    -  terminator     bacterial terminator: putative bacterial transcription terminator
>Addgene plasmid #190244 | pSelect-7 | addgene full sequence | sequence record 373348 | Addgene NGS Result
GAATTCTAAAGATCTTTGACAGCTAGCTCAGTCCTAGGTATAATACTAGTTCTCTCGCAGCGCCAGTAAC
GTTTTAGAGCTAGAAATAGCAAGTTAAAATAAGGCTAGTCCGTTATCAACTTGAAAAAGTGGCACCGAGT
CGGTGCTTTTTTTGAAGCTTGGGCCCGAACAAAAACTCATCTCAGAAGAGGATCTGAATAGCGCCGTCGA
CCATCATCATCATCATCATTGAGTTTAAACGGTCTCCAGCTTGGCTGTTTTGGCGGATGAGAGAAGATTT
TCAGCCTGATACAGATTAAATCAGAACGCAGAAGCGGTCTGATAAAACAGAATTTGCCTGGCGGCAGTAG
CGCGGTGGTCCCACCTGACCCCATGCCGAACTCAGAAGTGAAACGCCGTAGCGCCGATGGTAGTGTGGGG
TCTCCCCATGCGAGAGTAGGGAACTGCCAGGCATCAAATAAAACGAAAGGCTCAGTCGAAAGACTGGGCC
TTTCGTTTTATCTGTTGTTTGTCGGTGAACTCAATTCTAAAGATCTTTGACAGCTAGCTCAGTCCTAGGT
ATAATACTAGTGCTGGCCTGGTTCACCACGCGTTTTAGAGCTAGAAATAGCAAGTTAAAATAAGGCTAGT
CCGTTATCAACTTGAAAAAGTGGCACCGAGTCGGTGCTTTTTTTGAAGCTTGGGCCCGAACAAAAACTCA
TCTCAGAAGAGGATCTGAATAGCGCCGTCGACCATCATCATCATCATCATTGAGTTTAAACGGTCTCCAG
CTTGGCTGTTTTGGCGGATGAGAGAAGATTTTCAGCCTGATACAGATTAAATCAGAACGCAGAAGCGGTC
TGATAAAACAGAATTTGCCTGGCGGCAGTAGCGCGGTGGTCCCACCTGACCCCATGCCGAACTCAGAAGT
GAAACGCCGTAGCGCCGATGGTAGTGTGGGGTCTCCCCATGCGAGAGTAGGGAACTGCCAGGCATCAAAT
AAAACGAAAGGCTCAGTCGAAAGACTGGGCCTTTCGTTTTATCTGTTGTTTGTCGGTGAACTGGATCCTT
ACTCGAGTCTAGACTGCAGGCTTCCTCGCTCACTGACTCGCTGCGCTCGGTCGTTCGGCTGCGGCGAGCG
GTATCAGCTCACTCAAAGGCGGTAATACGGTTATCCACAGAATCAGGGGATAACGCAGGAAAGAACATGT
GAGCAAAAGGCCAGCAAAAGGCCAGGAACCGTAAAAAGGCCGCGTTGCTGGCGTTTTTCCACAGGCTCCG
CCCCCCTGACGAGCATCACAAAAATCGACGCTCAAGTCAGAGGTGGCGAAACCCGACAGGACTATAAAGA
TACCAGGCGTTTCCCCCTGGAAGCTCCCTCGTGCGCTCTCCTGTTCCGACCCTGCCGCTTACCGGATACC
TGTCCGCCTTTCTCCCTTCGGGAAGCGTGGCGCTTTCTCATAGCTCACGCTGTAGGTATCTCAGTTCGGT
GTAGGTCGTTCGCTCCAAGCTGGGCTGTGTGCACGAACCCCCCGTTCAGCCCGACCGCTGCGCCTTATCC
GGTAACTATCGTCTTGAGTCCAACCCGGTAAGACACGACTTATCGCCACTGGCAGCAGCCACTGGTAACA
GGATTAGCAGAGCGAGGTATGTAGGCGGTGCTACAGAGTTCTTGAAGTGGTGGCCTAACTACGGCTACAC
TAGAAGAACAGTATTTGGTATCTGCGCTCTGCTGAAGCCAGTTACCTTCGGAAAAAGAGTTGGTAGCTCT
TGATCCGGCAAACAAACCACCGCTGGTAGCGGTGGTTTTTTTGTTTGCAAGCAGCAGATTACGCGCAGAA
AAAAAGGATCTCAAGAAGATCCTTTGATCTTTTCTACGGGGTCTGACGCTCAGTGGAACGAAAACTCACG
TTAAGGGATTTTGGTCATGAGATTATCAAAAAGGATCTTCACCTAGATCCTTTTAAATTAAAAATGAAGT
TTTAAATCAATCTAAAGTATATATGAGTAAACTTGTACACTCCGCTAGCTATTTGTTTATTTTTCTAAAT
ACATTCAAATATGTATCCGCTCATGAGACAATAACCCTGATAAATGCTTCAATAATATTGAAAAAGGAAG
AGTATGAGGGAAGCGGTGATCGCCGAAGTATCGACTCAACTATCAGAGGTAGTTGGCGTCATCGAGCGCC
ATCTCGAACCGACGTTGCTGGCCGTACATTTGTACGGCTCCGCAGTGGATGGCGGCCTGAAGCCACACAG
TGATATTGATTTGCTGGTTACGGTGACCGTAAGGCTTGATGAAACAACGCGGCGAGCTTTGATCAACGAC
CTTTTGGAAACTTCGGCTTCCCCTGGAGAGAGCGAGATTCTCCGCGCTGTAGAAGTCACCATTGTTGTGC
ACGACGACATCATTCCGTGGCGTTATCCAGCTAAGCGCGAACTGCAATTTGGAGAATGGCAGCGCAATGA
CATTCTTGCAGGTATCTTCGAGCCAGCCACGATCGACATTGATCTGGCTATCTTGCTGACAAAAGCAAGA
GAACATAGCGTTGCCTTGGTAGGTCCAGCGGCGGAGGAACTCTTTGATCCGGTTCCTGAACAGGATCTAT
TTGAGGCGCTAAATGAAACCTTAACGCTATGGAACTCGCCGCCCGACTGGGCTGGCGATGAGCGAAATGT
AGTGCTTACGTTGTCCCGCATTTGGTACAGCGCAGTAACCGGCAAAATCGCGCCGAAGGATGTCGCTGCC
GACTGGGCAATGGAGCGCCTGCCGGCCCAGTATCAGCCCGTCATACTTGAAGCTAGACAGGCTTATCTTG
GACAAGAAGAAGATCGCTTGGCCTCGCGCGCAGATCAGTTGGAAGAATTTGTCCACTACGTGAAAGGCGA
GATCACCAAGGTAGTCGGCAAATAATGTCTAACAATTCGTTCAAGCCGAGGGGCCGCAAGATCCGGCCAC
GATGACCCGGTCGTCGGTTCAGGGCAGGGTCGTTAAATAGCCGCTTATGTCTATTGCTGGTTTACCGGTT
TATTGACTACCGGAAGCAGTGTGACCGTGTGCTTCTCAAATGCCTGAGGTTACTAGTTTACCAATGCTTA
ATCAGTGAGGCACCTATCTCAGCGATCTGTCTATTTCGTTCATCCATAGTTGCCTGACTCCCCGTCGTGT
AGATAACTACGATACGGGAGGGCTTACCATCTGGCCCCAGTGCTGCAATGATACCGCGAGACCCACGCTC
ACCGGCTCCAGATTTATCAGCAATAAACCAGCCAGCCGGAAGGGCCGAGCGCAGAAGTGGTCCTGCAACT
TTATCCGCCTCCATCCAGTCTATTAATTGTTGCCGGGAAGCTAGAGTAAGTAGTTCGCCAGTTAATAGTT
TGCGCAACGTTGTTGCCATTGCTGCAGGCATCGTGGTGTCACGCTCGTCGTTTGGTATGGCTTCATTCAG
CTCCGGTTCCCAACGATCAAGGCGAGTTACATGATCCCCCATGTTGTGCAAAAAAGCGGTTAGCTCCTTC
GGTCCTCCGATCGTTGTCAGAAGTAAGTTGGCCGCAGTGTTATCACTCATGGTTATGGCAGCACTGCATA
ATTCTCTTACTGTCATGCCATCCGTAAGATGCTTTTCTGTGACTGGTGAGTACTCAACCAAGTCATTCTG
AGAATAGTGTATGCGGCGACCGAGTTGCTCTTGCCCGGCGTCAACACGGGATAATACCGCGCCACATAGC
AGAACTTTAAAAGTGCTCATCATTGGAAAACGTTCTTCGGGGCGAAAACTCTCAAGGATCTTACCGCTGT
TGAGATCCAGTTCGATGTAACCCACTCGTGCACCCAACTGATCTTCAGCATCTTTTACTTTCACCAGCGT
TTCTGGGTGAGCAAAAACAGGAAGGCAAAATGCCGCAAAAAAGGGAATAAGGGCGACACGGAAATGTTGA
ATACTCATGGATCCTTCCTCCTGTGTGAAATTGTTATCCGCTCACAATTCCACACATTATACGAGCCGAT
GATTAATTGTCAACAGGGGGATGGGGAGTAAGCTTGGCCGGGCTCAGCACGTTACCGGACCAGAAGTTGC
AAGATTCCGAATACCGCAAGCGACAGGCCGATCATCGTCGCGCTCCAGCGAAAGCGGTCCTCGCCGAAAA
TGACCCAGAGCGCTGCCGGCACCTGTCCTACGAGTTGCATGATAAAGAAGACAGTCATAAGTGCGGCGAC
GATAGTCATGCCCCGCGCCCACCGGAAGGAGCTGACTGGGTTGAAGGCTCTCAAGGGCATCGGTCGAGAT
CCCGGTGCCTAATGAGTGAGCTAACTTACATTAATTGCGTTGCGCTCACTGCCCGCTTTCCAGTCGGGAA
ACCTGTCGTGCCAGCTGCATTAATGAATCGGCCAACGCGCGGGGAGAGGCGGTTTGCGTATTGGGCGCCA
GGGTGGTTTTTCTTTTCACCAGTGAGACGGGCAACAGCTGATTGCCCTTCACCGCCTGGCCCTGAGAGAG
TTGCAGCAAGCGGTCCACGCTGGTTTGCCCCAGCAGGCGAAAATCCTGTTTGATGGTGGTTAACGGCGGG
ATATAACATGAGCTGTCTTCGGTATCGTCGTATCCCACTACCGAGATATCCGCACCAACGCGCAGCCCGG
ACTCGGTAATGGCGCGCATTGCGCCCAGCGCCATCTGATCGTTGGCAACCAGCATCGCAGTGGGAACGAT
GCCCTCATTCAGCATTTGCATGGTTTGTTGAAAACCGGACATGGCACTCCAGTCGCCTTCCCGTTCCGCT
ATCGGCTGAATTTGATTGCGAGTGAGATATTTATGCCAGCCAGCCAGACGCAGACGCGCCGAGACAGAAC
TTAATGGGCCCGCTAACAGCGCGATTTGCTGGTGACCCAATGCGACCAGATGCTCCACGCCCAGTCGCGT
ACCGTCTTCATGGGAGAAAATAATACTGTTGATGGGTGTCTGGTCAGAGACATCAAGAAATAACGCCGGA
ACATTAGTGCAGGCAGCTTCCACAGCAATGGCATCCTGGTCATCCAGCGGATAGTTAATGATCAGCCCAC
TGACGCGTTGCGCGAGAAGATTGTGCACCGCCGCTTTACAGGCTTCGACGCCGCTTCGTTCTACCATCGA
CACCACCACGCTGGCACCCAGTTGATCGGCGCGAGATTTAATCGCCGCGACAATTTGCGACGGCGCGTGC
AGGGCCAGACTGGAGGTGGCAACGCCAATCAGCAACGACTGTTTGCCCGCCAGTTGTTGTGCCACGCGGT
TGGGAATGTAATTCAGCTCCGCCATCGCCGCTTCCACTTTTTCCCGCGTTTTCGCAGAAACGTGGCTGGC
CTGGTTCACCACGCGGGAAACGGTCTGATAAGAGACACCGGCATACTCTGCGACATCGTATAACGTTACT
GGTTTCATATTCACCACCCTGAATTGACTCTCTTCCGGGCGCTATCATGCCATACCGCGAAAGGTTTTGC
GCCATTCGATGGTGTCCGGGATCTCGACGCTCTCCCTTATGCGACTCCTGCATTAGGAAGCAGCCCAGTA
GTAGGTTGAGGCCGTTGAGCACCGCCGCCGCAAGGAATGGTGCATGCAAGGAGATGGCGCCCAACAGTCC
CCCGGCCACGGGGCCTGCCACCATACCCACGCCGAAACAAGCGCTCATGACATTTCCCCGAAAAGTGCCA
CCTGACGTCTAAGAAACCATTATTATCATGACATTAACCTATAAAAATAGGCGTATCACGAGGCAGAATT
TCAGATAAAAAAAATCCTTAGCTTTCGCTAAGGATGATTTCTG
